Addgene plasmid #132297: pDONR221_SV2C
Purpose: Gateway entry clone with codon-optimized ORF sequence for subcloning into custom expression vectors
Depositing lab: RESOLUTE Consortium & Giulio Superti-Furga. Depositing organization: CeMM Research Center for Molecular Medicine. Publication: The RESOLUTE consortium: unlocking SLC transporters for drug discovery. Superti-Furga G, Lackner D, Wiedmer T, Ingles-Prieto A, Barbosa B, Girardi E, Goldmann U, Gurtl B, Klavins K, Klimek C, Lindinger S, Lineiro-Retes E, Muller AC, Onstein S, Redinger G, Reil D, Sedlyarov V, Wolf G, Crawford M, Everley R, ... Steppan CM. Nat Rev Drug Discov. 2020 Jul;19(7):429-430. doi: 10.1038/d41573-020-00056-6. PubMed 32265506.
Backbone
  Vector backbone: pDONR221
  Backbone manufacturer: Thermo Fisher Scientific
  Backbone size w/o insert (bp): 2550
  Vector type: Mammalian Expression
Growth in bacteria
  Bacterial resistance: Kanamycin, 50 μg/mL
  Growth temperature: 37°C
  Growth strain: Stbl3
  Copy number: High Copy
Gene/Insert
  Gene/Insert name: SV2C
  Species: H. sapiens (human)
  Insert size (bp): 2181
  Entrez Gene: SV2C
  Cloning method: Gateway Cloning
  Sequencing primers: 5′ M13-fwd; 3′ M13-rev
Terms and licenses: Academic/Nonprofit Terms; Industry Terms
Depositor comments: For more information on the full Resolute plasmid collection, please see www.addgene.org/depositor-collections/re-solute/. Please provide your feedback on this plasmid to the RESOLUTE consortium by filling out their RESOLUTE repository feedback form: https://forms.office.com/Pages/ResponsePage.aspx?id=0e05yklzmkS7rjFGQL4N7z4feCLQvEJAmVcOCM_u885UN1JJRko0Ukg4TVQwNTZLOUxPQVJWT1NHUCQlQCN0PWcu
How to cite: pDONR221_SV2C was a gift from RESOLUTE Consortium & Giulio Superti-Furga (Addgene plasmid # 132297 ; http://n2t.net/addgene:132297 ; RRID:Addgene_132297)
