[The description below was written by a language model from this plasmid's Addgene catalogue record and pLannotate feature annotations shown in this document.]
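Description:
pDONR221_SV2C is a Gateway entry clone built on the pDONR221 backbone, carrying a codon-optimized open reading frame for human SV2C (synaptic vesicle glycoprotein 2C). It belongs to a consortium collection of clones for solute carrier (SLC) transporters and related proteins. The sequenced plasmid is 4,731 nt. It is maintained in E. coli through a high-copy ColE1/pUC-type origin of replication and selected with kanamycin through the KanR aminoglycoside phosphotransferase gene.

The 2,181 bp SV2C coding sequence lies between attL1 and attL2, the recombination sites used in the Gateway LR reaction. They allow the ORF to be moved directionally, in a single recombination step, into any attR-containing destination vector. The catalogue lists the vector type as mammalian expression, but the annotated features include no eukaryotic promoter or polyadenylation signal. Expression in mammalian cells therefore depends on subcloning into a suitable destination vector, which matches the stated purpose. No epitope tags or reporters are annotated, and the record does not say whether the ORF ends in a stop codon.

The remaining features are standard for this backbone. The rrnB T1 and T2 transcription terminators sit upstream of the attL1 side and insulate the insert from read-through transcription in bacteria. A T7 promoter lies beyond attL2 and points back toward the insert on the antisense strand. Short lacI and lacZα fragments were also detected; these are probably non-functional vector remnants. M13 forward and reverse primer sites flank the cassette for sequence verification. Typical use is as a source clone for making custom SV2C expression constructs for functional studies.
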