Features (pLannotate 1.2.2; 10 found; start..end, strand, type, name):
    120..212     +  CDS            lacI (fragment): lac repressor; lacI; The lac repressor binds to the lac operator to inhibit transcription in E. coli. This inhibition can be relieved by adding lactose or isopropyl-β-D-thiogalactopyranoside (IPTG).
    267..294     -  terminator     rrnB T2 terminator: transcription terminator T2 from the E. coli rrnB gene
    426..469     +  terminator     rrnB T1 terminator: Escherichia coli rrnB; transcription terminator T1 from the E. coli rrnB gene
    516..552     -  CDS            lacZα (fragment): LacZα fragment of β-galactosidase; lacZ fragment
    568..667     +  protein_bind   attL1: mutant version of attL; recombination site for the Gateway® LR reaction LR Clonase™
    673..2853    +  CDS            SV2C: SV2C_HUMAN - Also known as KIAA1054. Experimental evidence at protein level: Swiss-Prot protein existence level 1. (Microbial infection) Possible receptor for C.botulinum neurotoxin type D (BoNT/D, botD); note that type D does not usually infect humans. From Homo sapiens (Human).
   2855..2954    -  protein_bind   attL2: mutant version of attL; recombination site for the Gateway® LR reaction LR Clonase™
   2972..2990    -  promoter       T7 promoter: promoter for bacteriophage T7 RNA polymerase
   3124..3933    +  CDS            KanR: aminoglycoside phosphotransferase; aph(3')-Ia; confers resistance to kanamycin in bacteria or G418 (Geneticin®) in eukaryotes
   4080..4668    +  rep_origin     ori: high-copy-number ColE1/pMB1/pBR322/pUC origin of replication
>Addgene plasmid #132297 | pDONR221_SV2C | addgene full sequence | sequence record 263145 | Addgene NGS Result
TTTCCTGCGTTATCCCCTGATTCTGTGGATAACCGTATTACCGCCTTTGAGTGAGCTGATACCGCTCGCC
GCAGCCGAACGACCGAGCGCAGCGAGTCAGTGAGCGAGGAAGCGGAAGAGCGCCCAATACGCAAACCGCC
TCTCCCCGCGCGTTGGCCGATTCATTAATGCAGCTGGCACGACAGGTTTCCCGACTGGAAAGCGGGCAGT
GAGCGCAACGCAATTAATACGCGTACCGCTAGCCAGGAAGAGTTTGTAGAAACGCAAAAAGGCCATCCGT
CAGGATGGCCTTCTGCTTAGTTTGATGCCTGGCAGTTTATGGCGGGCGTCCTGCCCGCCACCCTCCGGGC
CGTTGCTTCACAACGTTCAAATCCGCTCCCGGCGGATTTGTCCTACTCAGGAGAGCGTTCACCGACAAAC
AACAGATAAAACGAAAGGCCCAGTCTTCCGACTGAGCCTTTCGTTTTATTTGATGCCTGGCAGTTCCCTA
CTCTCGCGTTAACGCTAGCATGGATGTTTTCCCAGTCACGACGTTGTAAAACGACGGCCAGTCTTAAGCT
CGGGCCCCAAATAATGATTTTATTTTGACTGATAGTGACCTGTTCGTTGCAACACATTGATGAGCAATGC
TTTTTTATAATGCCAACTTTGTACAAAAAAGCAGGCTCCACCATGGAGGATAGCTACAAGGACAGGACCT
CCCTGATGAAGGGCGCCAAGGATATCGCCCGCGAGGTGAAGAAGCAGACCGTGAAGAAGGTGAACCAGGC
CGTGGATCGGGCCCAGGACGAGTATACACAGCGGAGCTACTCCAGATTCCAGGACGAGGAGGACGATGAC
GATTACTATCCAGCAGGAGAGACCTATAACGGAGAGGCAAATGACGATGAGGGAAGCTCCGAGGCAACAG
AGGGACACGATGAGGACGATGAGATCTATGAGGGCGAGTACCAGGGCATCCCAAGCATGAATCAGGCCAA
GGACTCTATCGTGAGCGTGGGCCAGCCCAAGGGCGATGAGTACAAGGACAGGAGAGAGCTGGAGTCCGAG
AGGAGGGCAGATGAGGAGGAGCTGGCACAGCAGTATGAGCTGATCATCCAGGAGTGCGGCCACGGCAGAT
TCCAGTGGGCCCTGTTCTTTGTGCTGGGCATGGCCCTGATGGCCGATGGCGTGGAGGTGTTCGTGGTGGG
CTTTGTGCTGCCTAGCGCCGAGACCGACCTGTGCATCCCAAACTCTGGCAGCGGCTGGCTGGGCTCCATC
GTGTACCTGGGCATGATGGTGGGAGCCTTCTTTTGGGGAGGACTGGCAGACAAAGTGGGAAGGAAGCAGT
CTCTGCTGATCTGCATGAGCGTGAATGGCTTCTTTGCCTTCCTGTCTAGCTTTGTGCAGGGCTACGGCTT
CTTTCTGTTTTGTAGGCTGCTGAGCGGATTCGGAATCGGAGGAGCCATCCCTACCGTGTTCTCCTATTTT
GCAGAGGTGCTGGCAAGGGAGAAGAGAGGAGAGCACCTGTCTTGGCTGTGCATGTTTTGGATGATCGGAG
GAATCTACGCAAGCGCCATGGCATGGGCAATCATCCCCCACTATGGCTGGTCCTTCTCTATGGGCTCCGC
CTACCAGTTTCACTCTTGGCGGGTGTTCGTGATCGTGTGCGCCCTGCCTTGCGTGAGCTCTGTGGTGGCC
CTGACCTTTATGCCCGAGAGCCCTAGATTCCTGCTGGAAGTGGGCAAGCACGATGAGGCCTGGATGATCC
TGAAGCTGATCCACGACACAAACATGCGGGCCAGAGGCCAGCCCGAGAAGGTGTTTACCGTGAATAAGAT
CAAGACACCTAAGCAGATCGATGAGCTGATCGAGATCGAGTCCGACACCGGCACATGGTATCGGAGATGC
TTCGTGAGGATCCGCACCGAGCTGTACGGCATCTGGCTGACATTCATGCGGTGTTTTAACTATCCAGTGA
GAGACAATACCATCAAGCTGACAATCGTGTGGTTCACCCTGTCTTTTGGCTACTATGGCCTGAGCGTGTG
GTTCCCAGATGTGATCAAGCCCCTGCAGAGCGACGAGTACGCCCTGCTGACCAGGAACGTGGAGCGCGAT
AAGTATGCCAACTTCACCATCAACTTCACCATGGAGAACCAGATCCACACAGGCATGGAGTACGACAATG
GCAGGTTCATCGGCGTGAAGTTTAAGTCTGTGACCTTCAAGGATAGCGTGTTCAAGAGCTGCACATTCGA
GGACGTGACCTCCGTGAACACATACTTTAAGAATTGTACCTTCATCGATACAGTGTTTGATAACACCGAC
TTCGAGCCATATAAGTTTATCGACAGCGAGTTCAAGAACTGCTCCTTCTTTCACAATAAGACCGGCTGTC
AGATCACATTTGACGATGACTACAGCGCCTATTGGATCTACTTCGTGAACTTTCTGGGCACACTGGCCGT
GCTGCCCGGCAATATCGTGTCCGCCCTGCTGATGGATAGGATCGGCCGCCTGACCATGCTGGGAGGATCT
ATGGTGCTGTCCGGCATCTCTTGCTTCTTTCTGTGGTTCGGCACAAGCGAGTCCATGATGATCGGCATGC
TGTGCCTGTACAACGGCCTGACCATCTCCGCCTGGAATTCTCTGGATGTGGTGACAGTGGAGCTGTATCC
TACCGACAGGAGGGCAACAGGATTCGGCTTTCTGAACGCACTGTGCAAGGCAGCAGCCGTGCTGGGCAAT
CTGATCTTCGGCAGCCTGGTGTCCATCACCAAGTCCATCCCTATCCTGCTGGCCTCTACAGTGCTGGTGT
GCGGAGGACTGGTGGGACTGTGCCTGCCAGACACCAGAACACAGGTGCTGATGGACCCAGCTTTCTTGTA
CAAAGTTGGCATTATAAGAAAGCATTGCTTATCAATTTGTTGCAACGAACAGGTCACTATCAGTCAAAAT
AAAATCATTATTTGCCATCCAGCTGATATCCCCTATAGTGAGTCGTATTACATGGTCATAGCTGTTTCCT
GGCAGCTCTGGCCCGTGTCTCAAAATCTCTGATGTTACATTGCACAAGATAAAAATATATCATCATGAAC
AATAAAACTGTCTGCTTACATAAACAGTAATACAAGGGGTGTTATGAGCCATATTCAACGGGAAACGTCG
AGGCCGCGATTAAATTCCAACATGGATGCTGATTTATATGGGTATAAATGGGCTCGCGATAATGTCGGGC
AATCAGGTGCGACAATCTATCGCTTGTATGGGAAGCCCGATGCGCCAGAGTTGTTTCTGAAACATGGCAA
AGGTAGCGTTGCCAATGATGTTACAGATGAGATGGTCAGACTAAACTGGCTGACGGAATTTATGCCTCTT
CCGACCATCAAGCATTTTATCCGTACTCCTGATGATGCATGGTTACTCACCACTGCGATCCCCGGAAAAA
CAGCATTCCAGGTATTAGAAGAATATCCTGATTCAGGTGAAAATATTGTTGATGCGCTGGCAGTGTTCCT
GCGCCGGTTGCATTCGATTCCTGTTTGTAATTGTCCTTTTAACAGCGATCGCGTATTTCGTCTCGCTCAG
GCGCAATCACGAATGAATAACGGTTTGGTTGATGCGAGTGATTTTGATGACGAGCGTAATGGCTGGCCTG
TTGAACAAGTCTGGAAAGAAATGCATAAACTTTTGCCATTCTCACCGGATTCAGTCGTCACTCATGGTGA
TTTCTCACTTGATAACCTTATTTTTGACGAGGGGAAATTAATAGGTTGTATTGATGTTGGACGAGTCGGA
ATCGCAGACCGATACCAGGATCTTGCCATCCTATGGAACTGCCTCGGTGAGTTTTCTCCTTCATTACAGA
AACGGCTTTTTCAAAAATATGGTATTGATAATCCTGATATGAATAAATTGCAGTTTCATTTGATGCTCGA
TGAGTTTTTCTAATCAGAATTGGTTAATTGGTTGTAACACTGGCAGAGCATTACGCTGACTTGACGGGAC
GGCGCAAGCTCATGACCAAAATCCCTTAACGTGAGTTACGCGTCGTTCCACTGAGCGTCAGACCCCGTAG
AAAAGATCAAAGGATCTTCTTGAGATCCTTTTTTTCTGCGCGTAATCTGCTGCTTGCAAACAAAAAAACC
ACCGCTACCAGCGGTGGTTTGTTTGCCGGATCAAGAGCTACCAACTCTTTTTCCGAAGGTAACTGGCTTC
AGCAGAGCGCAGATACCAAATACTGTTCTTCTAGTGTAGCCGTAGTTAGGCCACCACTTCAAGAACTCTG
TAGCACCGCCTACATACCTCGCTCTGCTAATCCTGTTACCAGTGGCTGCTGCCAGTGGCGATAAGTCGTG
TCTTACCGGGTTGGACTCAAGACGATAGTTACCGGATAAGGCGCAGCGGTCGGGCTGAACGGGGGGTTCG
TGCACACAGCCCAGCTTGGAGCGAACGACCTACACCGAACTGAGATACCTACAGCGTGAGCTATGAGAAA
GCGCCACGCTTCCCGAAGGGAGAAAGGCGGACAGGTATCCGGTAAGCGGCAGGGTCGGAACAGGAGAGCG
CACGAGGGAGCTTCCAGGGGGAAACGCCTGGTATCTTTATAGTCCTGTCGGGTTTCGCCACCTCTGACTT
GAGCGTCGATTTTTGTGATGCTCGTCAGGGGGGCGGAGCCTATGGAAAAACGCCAGCAACGCGGCCTTTT
TACGGTTCCTGGCCTTTTGCTGGCCTTTTGCTCACATGTTC
