>Addgene plasmid #132297 | pDONR221_SV2C | depositor partial sequence | sequence record 253994 | Codon-optimized ORF of SV2C
ATGGAGGATAGCTACAAGGACAGGACCTCCCTGATGAAGGGCGCCAAGGATATCGCCCGCGAGGTGAAGA
AGCAGACCGTGAAGAAGGTGAACCAGGCCGTGGATCGGGCCCAGGACGAGTATACACAGCGGAGCTACTC
CAGATTCCAGGACGAGGAGGACGATGACGATTACTATCCAGCAGGAGAGACCTATAACGGAGAGGCAAAT
GACGATGAGGGAAGCTCCGAGGCAACAGAGGGACACGATGAGGACGATGAGATCTATGAGGGCGAGTACC
AGGGCATCCCAAGCATGAATCAGGCCAAGGACTCTATCGTGAGCGTGGGCCAGCCCAAGGGCGATGAGTA
CAAGGACAGGAGAGAGCTGGAGTCCGAGAGGAGGGCAGATGAGGAGGAGCTGGCACAGCAGTATGAGCTG
ATCATCCAGGAGTGCGGCCACGGCAGATTCCAGTGGGCCCTGTTCTTTGTGCTGGGCATGGCCCTGATGG
CCGATGGCGTGGAGGTGTTCGTGGTGGGCTTTGTGCTGCCTAGCGCCGAGACCGACCTGTGCATCCCAAA
CTCTGGCAGCGGCTGGCTGGGCTCCATCGTGTACCTGGGCATGATGGTGGGAGCCTTCTTTTGGGGAGGA
CTGGCAGACAAAGTGGGAAGGAAGCAGTCTCTGCTGATCTGCATGAGCGTGAATGGCTTCTTTGCCTTCC
TGTCTAGCTTTGTGCAGGGCTACGGCTTCTTTCTGTTTTGTAGGCTGCTGAGCGGATTCGGAATCGGAGG
AGCCATCCCTACCGTGTTCTCCTATTTTGCAGAGGTGCTGGCAAGGGAGAAGAGAGGAGAGCACCTGTCT
TGGCTGTGCATGTTTTGGATGATCGGAGGAATCTACGCAAGCGCCATGGCATGGGCAATCATCCCCCACT
ATGGCTGGTCCTTCTCTATGGGCTCCGCCTACCAGTTTCACTCTTGGCGGGTGTTCGTGATCGTGTGCGC
CCTGCCTTGCGTGAGCTCTGTGGTGGCCCTGACCTTTATGCCCGAGAGCCCTAGATTCCTGCTGGAAGTG
GGCAAGCACGATGAGGCCTGGATGATCCTGAAGCTGATCCACGACACAAACATGCGGGCCAGAGGCCAGC
CCGAGAAGGTGTTTACCGTGAATAAGATCAAGACACCTAAGCAGATCGATGAGCTGATCGAGATCGAGTC
CGACACCGGCACATGGTATCGGAGATGCTTCGTGAGGATCCGCACCGAGCTGTACGGCATCTGGCTGACA
TTCATGCGGTGTTTTAACTATCCAGTGAGAGACAATACCATCAAGCTGACAATCGTGTGGTTCACCCTGT
CTTTTGGCTACTATGGCCTGAGCGTGTGGTTCCCAGATGTGATCAAGCCCCTGCAGAGCGACGAGTACGC
CCTGCTGACCAGGAACGTGGAGCGCGATAAGTATGCCAACTTCACCATCAACTTCACCATGGAGAACCAG
ATCCACACAGGCATGGAGTACGACAATGGCAGGTTCATCGGCGTGAAGTTTAAGTCTGTGACCTTCAAGG
ATAGCGTGTTCAAGAGCTGCACATTCGAGGACGTGACCTCCGTGAACACATACTTTAAGAATTGTACCTT
CATCGATACAGTGTTTGATAACACCGACTTCGAGCCATATAAGTTTATCGACAGCGAGTTCAAGAACTGC
TCCTTCTTTCACAATAAGACCGGCTGTCAGATCACATTTGACGATGACTACAGCGCCTATTGGATCTACT
TCGTGAACTTTCTGGGCACACTGGCCGTGCTGCCCGGCAATATCGTGTCCGCCCTGCTGATGGATAGGAT
CGGCCGCCTGACCATGCTGGGAGGATCTATGGTGCTGTCCGGCATCTCTTGCTTCTTTCTGTGGTTCGGC
ACAAGCGAGTCCATGATGATCGGCATGCTGTGCCTGTACAACGGCCTGACCATCTCCGCCTGGAATTCTC
TGGATGTGGTGACAGTGGAGCTGTATCCTACCGACAGGAGGGCAACAGGATTCGGCTTTCTGAACGCACT
GTGCAAGGCAGCAGCCGTGCTGGGCAATCTGATCTTCGGCAGCCTGGTGTCCATCACCAAGTCCATCCCT
ATCCTGCTGGCCTCTACAGTGCTGGTGTGCGGAGGACTGGTGGGACTGTGCCTGCCAGACACCAGAACAC
AGGTGCTGATG
